Addgene plasmid #166419: pET-15b(+) Galdieria sulphuraria PRL (Δprenylation motif)
Purpose: Express pET-15b(+) Galdieria sulphuraria PRL (Δprenylation motif)
Depositing lab: Kalle Gehring. Depositing organization: McGill University. Publication: Burst kinetics and CNNM binding are evolutionarily conserved properties of phosphatases of regenerating liver. Fakih R, Goldstein RH, Kozlov G, Gehring K. J Biol Chem. 2023 Apr;299(4):103055. doi: 10.1016/j.jbc.2023.103055. Epub 2023 Feb 22. PubMed 36822330.
Backbone
  Vector backbone: pET-15B
  Backbone manufacturer: Novagen Inc., Madison, WI
  Backbone size w/o insert (bp): 5708
  Total vector size (bp): 6552
  Vector type: Bacterial Expression
Growth in bacteria
  Bacterial resistance: Ampicillin, 100 μg/mL
  Growth temperature: 37°C
  Growth strain: DH5alpha
  Copy number: High Copy
Gene/Insert
  Gene/Insert name: Galdieria sulphuraria PRL
  Species: Galdieria sulphuraria
  Insert size (bp): 844
  Mutation: Deleted nucleotides coding for 4 C-terminal amino acids
  Promoter: AmpR, lac1
  Tag / fusion protein: N-terminal His-tag (N terminal on backbone)
  Cloning method: Restriction Enzyme; 5′ cloning site NdeI (not destroyed); 3′ cloning site BamHI (not destroyed)
  Sequencing primers: 5′ T7 Fwd; 3′ T7 Rev
Terms and licenses: Academic/Nonprofit Terms; Industry Terms: Not Available to Industry
How to cite: pET-15b(+) Galdieria sulphuraria PRL (Δprenylation motif) was a gift from Kalle Gehring (Addgene plasmid # 166419 ; http://n2t.net/addgene:166419 ; RRID:Addgene_166419)
