[The description below was written by a language model from this plasmid's Addgene catalogue record and pLannotate feature annotations shown in this document.]
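Description:
pET-15b(+) Galdieria sulphuraria PRL (Δprenylation motif) is a bacterial expression plasmid of about 6.6 kb, built on the Novagen pET-15b backbone, for producing a phosphatase of regenerating liver (PRL) homologue from the red alga Galdieria sulphuraria in E. coli. It is propagated through a ColE1/pBR322-type origin and selected with ampicillin via the bla gene and its own promoter. The backbone also retains the bom mobility region, the rop gene and interrupted, non-functional remnants of the pBR322 tetracycline resistance gene and its promoter. The catalogue lists the plasmid as high copy, although rop normally moderates the copy number of pBR322-derived vectors.

The roughly 840 bp insert sits between the NdeI and BamHI sites, both preserved, within the standard pET expression cassette: a T7 promoter followed by a lac operator, the T7 gene 10 ribosome binding site, and a downstream T7 terminator. The catalogue's promoter field names only AmpR and lacI, but the feature table shows that the insert is driven by the T7lac arrangement. Transcription therefore needs a host supplying T7 RNA polymerase, and the plasmid-borne lacI represses it until IPTG is added. The backbone contributes an N-terminal His-tag, which the annotation software picked up only as a short fragment match to a composite tag. A thrombin cleavage site follows, so the protein can be purified by metal affinity and the tag then removed. The codons for the four C-terminal residues, the prenylation motif, have been deleted. The associated study examined burst kinetics and CNNM binding across evolutionarily diverse PRLs, consistent with use for recombinant protein production for biochemical work.
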