Features (pLannotate 1.2.2; 20 found; start..end, strand, type, name):
    104..208     +  promoter       AmpR promoter: bla
    209..1069    +  CDS            AmpR: β-lactamase; bla; confers resistance to ampicillin, carbenicillin, and related antibiotics
   1240..1828    +  rep_origin     ori: high-copy-number ColE1/pMB1/pBR322/pUC origin of replication
   2014..2156    -  misc_feature   bom: basis of mobility region from pBR322
   2258..2449    -  CDS            rop: Rop protein, which maintains plasmids at low copy number; rop
   2466..2846    +  CDS            YPB1_ECOLX: Protein predicted: Swiss-Prot protein existence level 4. From Escherichia coli.
   3088..3712    -  CDS            TcR (fragment): tetracycline efflux protein; tet; confers resistance to tetracycline
   3727..3748    -  protein_bind   CAP binding site: CAP binding activates transcription in the presence of cAMP. E. coli catabolite activator protein
   3761..4843    -  CDS            lacI: lac repressor; lacI; The lac repressor binds to the lac operator to inhibit transcription in E. coli. This inhibition can be relieved by adding lactose or isopropyl-β-D-thiogalactopyranoside (IPTG).
   4844..4921    -  promoter       lacI promoter: lacI
   4929..5208    -  CDS            TcR (fragment): tetracycline efflux protein; tet; confers resistance to tetracycline
   5230..5248    +  promoter       T7 promoter: promoter for bacteriophage T7 RNA polymerase
   5249..5273    +  protein_bind   lac operator: The lac repressor binds to the lac operator to inhibit transcription in E. coli. This inhibition can be relieved by adding lactose or isopropyl-β-D-thiogalactopyranoside (IPTG). lac repressor encoded by lacI
   5288..5310    +  RBS            RBS: efficient ribosome binding site from bacteriophage T7 gene 10 (Olins and Rangwala, 1989)
   5329..5345    +  CDS            capTEV™ (fragment): composite tag for in vivo biotinylation, TEV protease cleavage, and 6xHis tagging
   5356..5373    +  CDS            thrombin site: thrombin recognition and cleavage site
   6236..6285    +  CDS            SET1 (fragment): solubility-enhancement tag derived from T7 phage gene 10B
   6293..6340    +  terminator     T7 terminator: transcription terminator for bacteriophage T7 RNA polymerase
   6363..6467    -  CDS            TcR (fragment): tetracycline efflux protein; tet; confers resistance to tetracycline
   6515..6543    -  promoter       tet promoter: E. coli promoter for tetracycline efflux protein gene
>Addgene plasmid #166419 | pET-15b(+) Galdieria sulphuraria PRL (Δprenylation motif) | addgene full sequence | sequence record 329475 | Addgene NGS Result
TTCTTGAAGACGAAAGGGCCTCGTGATACGCCTATTTTTATAGGTTAATGTCATGATAATAATGGTTTCT
TAGACGTCAGGTGGCACTTTTCGGGGAAATGTGCGCGGAACCCCTATTTGTTTATTTTTCTAAATACATT
CAAATATGTATCCGCTCATGAGACAATAACCCTGATAAATGCTTCAATAATATTGAAAAAGGAAGAGTAT
GAGTATTCAACATTTCCGTGTCGCCCTTATTCCCTTTTTTGCGGCATTTTGCCTTCCTGTTTTTGCTCAC
CCAGAAACGCTGGTGAAAGTAAAAGATGCTGAAGATCAGTTGGGTGCACGAGTGGGTTACATCGAACTGG
ATCTCAACAGCGGTAAGATCCTTGAGAGTTTTCGCCCCGAAGAACGTTTTCCAATGATGAGCACTTTTAA
AGTTCTGCTATGTGGCGCGGTATTATCCCGTGTTGACGCCGGGCAAGAGCAACTCGGTCGCCGCATACAC
TATTCTCAGAATGACTTGGTTGAGTACTCACCAGTCACAGAAAAGCATCTTACGGATGGCATGACAGTAA
GAGAATTATGCAGTGCTGCCATAACCATGAGTGATAACACTGCGGCCAACTTACTTCTGACAACGATCGG
AGGACCGAAGGAGCTAACCGCTTTTTTGCACAACATGGGGGATCATGTAACTCGCCTTGATCGTTGGGAA
CCGGAGCTGAATGAAGCCATACCAAACGACGAGCGTGACACCACGATGCCTGCAGCAATGGCAACAACGT
TGCGCAAACTATTAACTGGCGAACTACTTACTCTAGCTTCCCGGCAACAATTAATAGACTGGATGGAGGC
GGATAAAGTTGCAGGACCACTTCTGCGCTCGGCCCTTCCGGCTGGCTGGTTTATTGCTGATAAATCTGGA
GCCGGTGAGCGTGGGTCTCGCGGTATCATTGCAGCACTGGGGCCAGATGGTAAGCCCTCCCGTATCGTAG
TTATCTACACGACGGGGAGTCAGGCAACTATGGATGAACGAAATAGACAGATCGCTGAGATAGGTGCCTC
ACTGATTAAGCATTGGTAACTGTCAGACCAAGTTTACTCATATATACTTTAGATTGATTTAAAACTTCAT
TTTTAATTTAAAAGGATCTAGGTGAAGATCCTTTTTGATAATCTCATGACCAAAATCCCTTAACGTGAGT
TTTCGTTCCACTGAGCGTCAGACCCCGTAGAAAAGATCAAAGGATCTTCTTGAGATCCTTTTTTTCTGCG
CGTAATCTGCTGCTTGCAAACAAAAAAACCACCGCTACCAGCGGTGGTTTGTTTGCCGGATCAAGAGCTA
CCAACTCTTTTTCCGAAGGTAACTGGCTTCAGCAGAGCGCAGATACCAAATACTGTCCTTCTAGTGTAGC
CGTAGTTAGGCCACCACTTCAAGAACTCTGTAGCACCGCCTACATACCTCGCTCTGCTAATCCTGTTACC
AGTGGCTGCTGCCAGTGGCGATAAGTCGTGTCTTACCGGGTTGGACTCAAGACGATAGTTACCGGATAAG
GCGCAGCGGTCGGGCTGAACGGGGGGTTCGTGCACACAGCCCAGCTTGGAGCGAACGACCTACACCGAAC
TGAGATACCTACAGCGTGAGCTATGAGAAAGCGCCACGCTTCCCGAAGGGAGAAAGGCGGACAGGTATCC
GGTAAGCGGCAGGGTCGGAACAGGAGAGCGCACGAGGGAGCTTCCAGGGGGAAACGCCTGGTATCTTTAT
AGTCCTGTCGGGTTTCGCCACCTCTGACTTGAGCGTCGATTTTTGTGATGCTCGTCAGGGGGGCGGAGCC
TATGGAAAAACGCCAGCAACGCGGCCTTTTTACGGTTCCTGGCCTTTTGCTGGCCTTTTGCTCACATGTT
CTTTCCTGCGTTATCCCCTGATTCTGTGGATAACCGTATTACCGCCTTTGAGTGAGCTGATACCGCTCGC
CGCAGCCGAACGACCGAGCGCAGCGAGTCAGTGAGCGAGGAAGCGGAAGAGCGCCTGATGCGGTATTTTC
TCCTTACGCATCTGTGCGGTATTTCACACCGCATATATGGTGCACTCTCAGTACAATCTGCTCTGATGCC
GCATAGTTAAGCCAGTATACACTCCGCTATCGCTACGTGACTGGGTCATGGCTGCGCCCCGACACCCGCC
AACACCCGCTGACGCGCCCTGACGGGCTTGTCTGCTCCCGGCATCCGCTTACAGACAAGCTGTGACCGTC
TCCGGGAGCTGCATGTGTCAGAGGTTTTCACCGTCATCACCGAAACGCGCGAGGCAGCTGCGGTAAAGCT
CATCAGCGTGGTCGTGAAGCGATTCACAGATGTCTGCCTGTTCATCCGCGTCCAGCTCGTTGAGTTTCTC
CAGAAGCGTTAATGTCTGGCTTCTGATAAAGCGGGCCATGTTAAGGGCGGTTTTTTCCTGTTTGGTCACT
GATGCCTCCGTGTAAGGGGGATTTCTGTTCATGGGGGTAATGATACCGATGAAACGAGAGAGGATGCTCA
CGATACGGGTTACTGATGATGAACATGCCCGGTTACTGGAACGTTGTGAGGGTAAACAACTGGCGGTATG
GATGCGGCGGGACCAGAGAAAAATCACTCAGGGTCAATGCCAGCGCTTCGTTAATACAGATGTAGGTGTT
CCACAGGGTAGCCAGCAGCATCCTGCGATGCAGATCCGGAACATAATGGTGCAGGGCGCTGACTTCCGCG
TTTCCAGACTTTACGAAACACGGAAACCGAAGACCATTCATGTTGTTGCTCAGGTCGCAGACGTTTTGCA
GCAGCAGTCGCTTCACGTTCGCTCGCGTATCGGTGATTCATTCTGCTAACCAGTAAGGCAACCCCGCCAG
CCTAGCCGGGTCCTCAACGACAGGAGCACGATCATGCGCACCCGTGGCCAGGACCCAACGCTGCCCGAGA
TGCGCCGCGTGCGGCTGCTGGAGATGGCGGACGCGATGGATATGTTCTGCCAAGGGTTGGTTTGCGCATT
CACAGTTCTCCGCAAGAATTGATTGGCTCCAATTCTTGGAGTGGTGAATCCGTTAGCGAGGTGCCGCCGG
CTTCCATTCAGGTCGAGGTGGCCCGGCTCCATGCACCGCGACGCAACGCGGGGAGGCAGACAAGGTATAG
GGCGGCGCCTACAATCCATGCCAACCCGTTCCATGTGCTCGCCGAGGCGGCATAAATCGCCGTGACGATC
AGCGGTCCAGTGATCGAAGTTAGGCTGGTAAGAGCCGCGAGCGATCCTTGAAGCTGTCCCTGATGGTCGT
CATCTACCTGCCTGGACAGCATGGCCTGCAACGCGGGCATCCCGATGCCGCCGGAAGCGAGAAGAATCAT
AATGGGGAAGGCCATCCAGCCTCGCGTCGCGAACGCCAGCAAGACGTAGCCCAGCGCGTCGGCCGCCATG
CCGGCGATAATGGCCTGCTTCTCGCCGAAACGTTTGGTGGCGGGACCAGTGACGAAGGCTTGAGCGAGGG
CGTGCAAGATTCCGAATACCGCAAGCGACAGGCCGATCATCGTCGCGCTCCAGCGAAAGCGGTCCTCGCC
GAAAATGACCCAGAGCGCTGCCGGCACCTGTCCTACGAGTTGCATGATAAAGAAGACAGTCATAAGTGCG
GCGACGATAGTCATGCCCCGCGCCCACCGGAAGGAGCTGACTGGGTTGAAGGCTCTCAAGGGCATCGGTC
GAGATCCCGGTGCCTAATGAGTGAGCTAACTTACATTAATTGCGTTGCGCTCACTGCCCGCTTTCCAGTC
GGGAAACCTGTCGTGCCAGCTGCATTAATGAATCGGCCAACGCGCGGGGAGAGGCGGTTTGCGTATTGGG
CGCCAGGGTGGTTTTTCTTTTCACCAGTGAGACGGGCAACAGCTGATTGCCCTTCACCGCCTGGCCCTGA
GAGAGTTGCAGCAAGCGGTCCACGCTGGTTTGCCCCAGCAGGCGAAAATCCTGTTTGATGGTGGTTAACG
GCGGGATATAACATGAGCTGTCTTCGGTATCGTCGTATCCCACTACCGAGATATCCGCACCAACGCGCAG
CCCGGACTCGGTAATGGCGCGCATTGCGCCCAGCGCCATCTGATCGTTGGCAACCAGCATCGCAGTGGGA
ACGATGCCCTCATTCAGCATTTGCATGGTTTGTTGAAAACCGGACATGGCACTCCAGTCGCCTTCCCGTT
CCGCTATCGGCTGAATTTGATTGCGAGTGAGATATTTATGCCAGCCAGCCAGACGCAGACGCGCCGAGAC
AGAACTTAATGGGCCCGCTAACAGCGCGATTTGCTGGTGACCCAATGCGACCAGATGCTCCACGCCCAGT
CGCGTACCGTCTTCATGGGAGAAAATAATACTGTTGATGGGTGTCTGGTCAGAGACATCAAGAAATAACG
CCGGAACATTAGTGCAGGCAGCTTCCACAGCAATGGCATCCTGGTCATCCAGCGGATAGTTAATGATCAG
CCCACTGACGCGTTGCGCGAGAAGATTGTGCACCGCCGCTTTACAGGCTTCGACGCCGCTTCGTTCTACC
ATCGACACCACCACGCTGGCACCCAGTTGATCGGCGCGAGATTTAATCGCCGCGACAATTTGCGACGGCG
CGTGCAGGGCCAGACTGGAGGTGGCAACGCCAATCAGCAACGACTGTTTGCCCGCCAGTTGTTGTGCCAC
GCGGTTGGGAATGTAATTCAGCTCCGCCATCGCCGCTTCCACTTTTTCCCGCGTTTTCGCAGAAACGTGG
CTGGCCTGGTTCACCACGCGGGAAACGGTCTGATAAGAGACACCGGCATACTCTGCGACATCGTATAACG
TTACTGGTTTCACATTCACCACCCTGAATTGACTCTCTTCCGGGCGCTATCATGCCATACCGCGAAAGGT
TTTGCGCCATTCGATGGTGTCCGGGATCTCGACGCTCTCCCTTATGCGACTCCTGCATTAGGAAGCAGCC
CAGTAGTAGGTTGAGGCCGTTGAGCACCGCCGCCGCAAGGAATGGTGCATGCAAGGAGATGGCGCCCAAC
AGTCCCCCGGCCACGGGGCCTGCCACCATACCCACGCCGAAACAAGCGCTCATGAGCCCGAAGTGGCGAG
CCCGATCTTCCCCATCGGTGATGTCGGCGATATAGGCGCCAGCAACCGCACCTGTGGCGCCGGTGATGCC
GGCCACGATGCGTCCGGCGTAGAGGATCGAGATCTCGATCCCGCGAAATTAATACGACTCACTATAGGGG
AATTGTGAGCGGATAACAATTCCCCTCTAGAAATAATTTTGTTTAACTTTAAGAAGGAGATATACCATGG
GCAGCAGCCATCATCATCATCATCACAGCAGCGGCCTGGTGCCGCGCGGCAGCCATATGACCACCTCTAC
CATCACCCGTTCTCTGTCTGCGGGTGAACTGCACGGTGATAACTCTGTTTACCTGAACAACCGTACCAAA
GCGGTTGACAAAAAACTGGTGCGCATCGCGGTTGCTAAACAGTCTCTGGCGTTCCGTTCTCGTAACAACT
CTTCTAGCGGTGACAAAAAAGAACAGATCCTGGTTGCGGCTATGAAAGACCTGGAAGGCGTTCTGAGCCT
GGGTGAACGTAACGCTGAAACCTTCCGTCGTGGTCTGGCGTCCAAACAGCCGACCTTCGTGGAATTTGGC
CGTTACGTTTTCCTGATCACCGGTTCTCCGTCCGATGACTGCCTGAACAACTACATGGACACCCTGAAAC
GTGCGGGCGTAAAACACGTTGTTCGTCTGTGTGAATCTCTGTACAACGCTGAAAAACTGGTGGATGCTGG
TTTCAAACACCACGATTGGCCGTTCGAAGATGGTGGTGTTCCGAGCGGTGAAATCATCCAGAAATGGCTG
TCTCTGCTGTCCTGCGTTACTGACAACGAAAACACCACCAAAACGATGGAACGTGCGGGTTTCCAGGGCC
TGAACAAATCTTCTTCTGTTGCGCTGCGTAAAGAAGAAGTTGGTGACAACTCTTCTAAAATCAGCATCGC
ACTGCACTGCAAAACCGGCCTGGGTCGTGCGCCGGTTATGGTTGCGATCGCGCTGATCGAAATGGGTATG
GACGCTCTGGATGCGATCGGTTACATCCGTGCGCGTCGCCGCGGTGCAATCAACTCTCGTCAGCTGCTGT
TCCTGGAACAGTACAAACCGAAAGGTTTCCACAACCTGACCAACGTTCGTAAAGATGAACGTCCGTAAGG
ATCCGGCTGCTAACAAAGCCCGAAAGGAAGCTGAGTTGGCTGCTGCCACCGCTGAGCAATAACTAGCATA
ACCCCTTGGGGCCTCTAAACGGGTCTTGAGGGGTTTTTTGCTGAAAGGAGGAACTATATCCGGATATCCC
GCAAGAGGCCCGGCAGTACCGGCATAACCAAGCCTATGCCTACAGCATCCAGGGTGACGGTGCCGAGGAT
GACGATGAGCGCATTGTTAGATTTCATACACGGTGCCTGACTGCGTTAGCAATTTAACTGTGATAAACTA
CCGCATTAAAGCTTATCGATGATAAGCTGTCAAACATGAGAA
